Addgene plasmid #162844: pFBP-4_1.sensor
Purpose: Yeast expression of the RNA-based sensor for fructose-1,6-bisphosphate #4_1
Depositing lab: Matthias Heinemann. Depositing organization: University of Groningen. Publication: A synthetic RNA-based biosensor for fructose-1,6-bisphosphate that reports glycolytic flux. Ortega AD, Takhaveev V, Vedelaar SR, Long Y, Mestre-Farras N, Incarnato D, Ersoy F, Olsen LF, Mayer G, Heinemann M. Cell Chem Biol. 2021 Apr 22. pii: S2451-9456(21)00161-6. doi: 10.1016/j.chembiol.2021.04.006. PubMed 33915105.
Backbone
  Vector backbone: pCS1748
  Backbone manufacturer: https://doi.org/10.1093/nar/gks636
  Backbone size w/o insert (bp): 8187
  Total vector size (bp): 8282
  Vector type: Yeast Expression
  Selectable markers: URA3
Growth in bacteria
  Bacterial resistance: Ampicillin, 100 μg/mL
  Growth temperature: 37°C
  Growth strain: DH5alpha
  Copy number: Low Copy
Gene/Insert
  Gene/Insert name: 4_1_RNA-device
  Species: Synthetic; Tobacco ringspot virus
  Insert size (bp): 108
  GenBank ID: 4_1_RNA-device
  Cloning method: Restriction Enzyme; 5′ cloning site AvrII (not destroyed); 3′ cloning site XhoI (not destroyed)
  Sequencing primers: 5′ -; 3′ CAGGAAACAGCTATGACCATG
Terms and licenses: Academic/Nonprofit Terms; Industry Terms: Not Available to Industry
How to cite: pFBP-4_1.sensor was a gift from Matthias Heinemann (Addgene plasmid # 162844 ; http://n2t.net/addgene:162844 ; RRID:Addgene_162844)
