[The description below was written by a language model from this plasmid's Addgene catalogue record and pLannotate feature annotations shown in this document.]
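Description:
pFBP-4_1.sensor is a yeast expression shuttle plasmid built on the pCS1748 backbone. It carries a synthetic RNA device designed to sense the glycolytic intermediate fructose-1,6-bisphosphate. A CEN/ARS element maintains it in Saccharomyces cerevisiae as a low-copy centromeric plasmid, with URA3 selecting for uracil prototrophy (counterselectable with 5-FOA). A ColE1/pUC-type origin and the AmpR β-lactamase gene support propagation in E. coli. The backbone also carries an f1 origin, lacZα/lac promoter remnants, T7 and T3 promoters, and fragments of bom, rop, lacI and NeoR/KanR. These fragments are partial backbone leftovers and are unlikely to be functional.

The payload consists of two fluorescent reporter cassettes in the same orientation, each driven by its own copy of the constitutive TEF1 promoter. One expresses mCherry and ends in the CYC1 terminator. The other expresses yeast-enhanced GFP and ends in the ADH1 terminator. The 108 bp "4_1_RNA-device" insert is listed as synthetic with a Tobacco ringspot virus component and was cloned between AvrII and XhoI sites. It is not annotated in the feature table. The unannotated gap between the yeGFP coding sequence and the ADH1 terminator is about the right size, which suggests the device sits in the yeGFP 3′ untranslated region, but the record does not state this. In that position the device could modulate GFP output in response to fructose-1,6-bisphosphate, with mCherry as an internal expression reference, though neither the regulatory mechanism nor the direction of response is given. According to the associated publication title, the sensor is used to report glycolytic flux. The sequenced record (8,276 nt) is slightly shorter than the catalogued total size of 8,282 bp.
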