Features (pLannotate 1.2.2; 25 found; start..end, strand, type, name):
    137..186     +  misc_feature   bom (fragment): basis of mobility region from pBR322
    194..409     +  promoter       URA3 promoter: S. cerevisiae URA3
    410..1213    +  CDS            URA3: orotidine-5'-phosphate decarboxylase, required for uracil biosynthesis; S. cerevisiae URA3; yeast auxotrophic marker, counterselectable with 5-fluoroorotic acid (5-FOA)
   1292..1343    +  misc_feature   bom (fragment): basis of mobility region from pBR322
   1371..1799    -  rep_origin     f1 ori (sequence partly withheld): f1 bacteriophage origin of replication; arrow indicates direction of (+) strand synthesis
   1803..1960    -  CDS            lacZα (fragment): LacZα fragment of β-galactosidase; lacZ fragment
   1963..1981    +  promoter       T7 promoter: promoter for bacteriophage T7 RNA polymerase
   1995..2392    +  promoter       TEF1 promoter: S. cerevisiae TEF1; promoter for EF-1α
   2416..3123    +  CDS            mCherry: mCherry is a basic (constitutively fluorescent) red fluorescent protein published in 2004, derived from Discosoma sp.. It is reported to be a very rapidly-maturing monomer with low acid sensitivity.
   3148..3395    +  terminator     CYC1 terminator: S. cerevisiae CYC1; transcription terminator for CYC1
   3406..3933    -  CDS            NeoR/KanR (fragment): aminoglycoside phosphotransferase from Tn5; aph(3')-II (or nptII); confers resistance to neomycin, kanamycin, and G418 (Geneticin®)
   3960..4356    +  promoter       TEF1 promoter: S. cerevisiae TEF1; promoter for EF-1α
   4362..4397    +  misc_feature   MCS (fragment): pBluescript multiple cloning site
   4416..5132    +  CDS            yeGFP: yeast-enhanced green fluorescent protein codons optimized for translation in S. cerevisiae and C. albicans
   5268..5455    +  terminator     ADH1 terminator: S. cerevisiae ADH1; transcription terminator for the S. cerevisiae alcohol dehydrogenase 1 (ADH1) gene
   5503..5521    -  promoter       T3 promoter: promoter for bacteriophage T3 RNA polymerase
   5566..5582    -  protein_bind   lac operator: The lac repressor binds to the lac operator to inhibit transcription in E. coli. This inhibition can be relieved by adding lactose or isopropyl-β-D-thiogalactopyranoside (IPTG). lac repressor encoded by lacI
   5590..5620    -  promoter       lac promoter: promoter for the E. coli lac operon
   5635..5656    -  protein_bind   CAP binding site: CAP binding activates transcription in the presence of cAMP. E. coli catabolite activator protein
   5669..5761    -  CDS            lacI (fragment): lac repressor; lacI; The lac repressor binds to the lac operator to inhibit transcription in E. coli. This inhibition can be relieved by adding lactose or isopropyl-β-D-thiogalactopyranoside (IPTG).
   5944..6532    -  rep_origin     ori: high-copy-number ColE1/pMB1/pBR322/pUC origin of replication
   6703..7563    -  CDS            AmpR: β-lactamase; bla; confers resistance to ampicillin, carbenicillin, and related antibiotics
   7564..7668    -  promoter       AmpR promoter: bla
   7705..8208    +  misc_feature   CEN/ARS: S. cerevisiae CEN6 centromere fused to an autonomously replicating sequence
   8276..35      +  CDS            rop (fragment) (across the origin): Rop protein, which maintains plasmids at low copy number; rop
>Addgene plasmid #162844 | pFBP-4_1.sensor | addgene full sequence | sequence record 323180 | Addgene NGS Result
TCGCGCGTTTCGGTGATGACGGTGAAAACCTCTGACACATGCAGCTCCCGGAGACGGTCACAGCTTGTCT
GTAAGCGGATGCCGGGAGCAGACAAGCCCGTCAGGGCGCGTCAGCGGGTGTTGGCGGGGGTCGGGGCTGG
CTTAACTATGCGGCATCAGAGCAGATTGTACTGAGAGTGCACCATACCACCTTTTCAATTCATCATTTTT
TTTTTATTCTTTTTTTTGATTTCGGTTTCCTTGAAATTTTTTTGATTCGGTAATCTCCGAACAGAAGGAA
GAACGAAGGAAGGAGCACAGACTTAGATTGGTATATATACGCATATGTAGTGTTGAAGAAACATGAAATT
GCCCAGTATTCTTAACCCAACTGCACAGAACAAAAACCTGCAGGAAACGAAGATAAATCATGTCGAAAGC
TACATATAAGGAACGTGCTGCTACTCATCCTAGTCCTGTTGCTGCCAAGCTATTTAATATCATGCACGAA
AAGCAAACAAACTTGTGTGCTTCATTGGATGTTCGTACCACCAAGGAATTACTGGAGTTAGTTGAAGCAT
TAGGTCCCAAAATTTGTTTACTAAAAACACATGTGGATATCTTGACTGATTTTTCCATGGAGGGCACAGT
TAAGCCGCTAAAGGCATTATCCGCCAAGTACAATTTTTTACTCTTCGAAGACAGAAAATTTGCTGACATT
GGTAATACAGTCAAATTGCAGTACTCTGCGGGTGTATACAGAATAGCAGAATGGGCAGACATTACGAATG
CACACGGTGTGGTGGGCCCAGGTATTGTTAGCGGTTTGAAGCAGGCGGCAGAAGAAGTAACAAAGGAACC
TAGAGGCCTTTTGATGTTAGCAGAATTGTCATGCAAGGGCTCCCTATCTACTGGAGAATATACTAAGGGT
ACTGTTGACATTGCGAAGAGCGACAAAGATTTTGTTATCGGCTTTATTGCTCAAAGAGACATGGGTGGAA
GAGATGAAGGTTACGATTGGTTGATTATGACACCCGGTGTGGGTTTAGATGACAAGGGAGACGCATTGGG
TCAACAGTATAGAACCGTGGATGATGTGGTCTCTACAGGATCTGACATTATTATTGTTGGAAGAGGACTA
TTTGCAAAGGGAAGGGATGCTAAGGTAGAGGGTGAACGTTACAGAAAAGCAGGCTGGGAAGCATATTTGA
GAAGATGCGGCCAGCAAAACTAAAAAACTGTATTATAAGTAAATGCATGTATACTAAACTCACAAATTAG
AGCTTCAATTTAATTATATCAGTTATTACCCTATGCGGTGTGAAATACCGCACAGATGCGTAAGGAGAAA
ATACCGCATCAGGAAATTGTAAGCGTTAATATTTTGTTAAAATTCGCGTTAAATTTTTGTTAAATCAGCT
CATTTTTTAACCAATAGGCCGAAATCGGCAAAATCCCTTATAAATCAAAAGAATAGACCGAGATAGGGT
[37 nt withheld, positions 1470-1506]
AAAGAACGTGGACTCCAACGTCAAAGG
[49 nt withheld, positions 1534-1582]
T
[91 nt withheld, positions 1584-1674]
G
[124 nt withheld, positions 1676-1799]
CCATTCGCCATTCAGGCTGCGCAACTGTTGGGAAGGGCGATCGGTGCGGGCCTCTTCGCTATTACGCCAG
CTGGCGAAAGGGGGATGTGCTGCAAGGCGATTAAGTTGGGTAACGCCAGGGTTTTCCCAGTCACGACGTT
GTAAAACGACGGCCAGTGAATTGTAATACGACTCACTATAGGGCGAATTGGAGCTCATAGCTTCAAAATG
TTTCTACTCCTTTTTTACTCTTCCAGATTTTCTCGGACTCCGCGCATCGCCGTACCACTTCAAAACACCC
AAGCACAGCATACTAAATTTCCCCTCTTTCTTCCTCTAGGGTGTCGTTAATTACCCGTACTAAAGGTTTG
GAAAAGAAAAAAGAGACCGCCTCGTTTCTTTTTCTTCGTCGAAAAAGGCAATAAAAATTTTTATCACGTT
TCTTTTTCTTGAAAATTTTTTTTTGATTTTTTTCTCTTTCGATGACCTCCCATTGATATTTAAGTTAATA
AACGGTCTTCAATTTCTCAAGTTTCAGTTTCATTTTTCTTGTTCTATTACAACTTTTTTTACTTCTTGCT
CATTAGAAAGAAAGCATAGCAATCTAATCTAAGTTTTGCCGCGGGAAATAATGTCTATGGTTAGTAAAGG
AGAAGAAAATAACATGGCAATCATTAAGGAGTTCATGAGATTCAAAGTTCACATGGAAGGTTCTGTAAAT
GGACATGAATTTGAAATAGAAGGTGAAGGAGAAGGAAGGCCTTATGAAGGAACCCAAACCGCGAAGCTAA
AAGTTACTAAGGGTGGCCCATTACCATTTGCATGGGATATCCTTAGCCCTCAATTCATGTATGGGTCAAA
GGCTTATGTCAAGCACCCCGCCGACATTCCAGACTATCTAAAGTTATCTTTTCCCGAAGGGTTTAAGTGG
GAGCGTGTGATGAACTTCGAAGACGGTGGCGTGGTAACAGTGACTCAGGATTCGTCCCTGCAAGATGGTG
AATTTATCTACAAAGTCAAATTAAGAGGAACTAACTTTCCATCTGACGGCCCGGTTATGCAAAAAAAGAC
AATGGGCTGGGAGGCCTCCTCAGAACGAATGTACCCTGAAGATGGTGCCTTGAAGGGTGAGATTAAACAA
AGATTGAAATTGAAAGATGGTGGACATTATGACGCTGAGGTTAAAACGACATACAAAGCTAAGAAACCTG
TCCAGCTCCCAGGTGCTTACAATGTAAATATAAAACTTGATATTACATCACATAATGAAGATTATACGAT
AGTTGAACAATACGAAAGGGCTGAGGGGAGACATAGTACTGGTGGCATGGATGAACTATACAAATAATAA
GCGGCCGCGAGGGCCGCATCATGTAATTAGTTATGTCACGCTTACATTCACGCCCTCCCCCCACATCCGC
TCTAACCGAAAAGGAAGGAGTTAGACAACCTGAAGTCTAGGTCCCTATTTATTTTTTTATAGTTATGTTA
GTATTAAGAACGTTATTTATATTTCAAATTTTTCTTTTTTTTCTGTACAGACGCGTGTACGCATGTAACA
TTATACTGAAAACCTTGCTTGAGAAGGTTTTGGGACGCTCGAAGGCTTTAATTTGCGGCCTCTAGACGCC
TTGAGCCTGGCGAACAGTTCGGCTGGCGCGAGCCCCTGATGCTCTTCGTCCAGATCATCCTGATCGACAA
GACCGGCTTCCATCCGAGTACGTGCTCGCTCGATGCGATGTTTCGCTTGGTGGTCGAATGGGCAGGTAGC
CGGATCAAGCGTATGCAGCCGCCGCATTGCATCAGCCATGATGGATACTTTCTCGGCAGGAGCAAGGTGA
GATGACAGGAGATCCTGCCCCGGCACTTCGCCCAATAGCAGCCAGTCCCTTCCCGCTTCAGTGACAACGT
CGAGCACAGCTGCGCAAGGAACGCCCGTCGTGGCCAGCCACGATAGCCGCGCTGCCTCGTCCTGCAGTTC
ATTCAGGGCACCGGACAGGTCGGTCTTGACAAAAAGAACCGGGCGCCCCTGCGCTGACAGCCGGAACACG
GCGGCATCAGAGCAGCCGATTGTCTGTTGTGCCCAGTCATAGCCGAATAGCCTCTCCACCCAAGCGGCCG
GAGAACCTGCGTGCAATCCATCTTGTTCAATCATGCGAAACGATCCTCATCCTGTCATCGATAGCTTCAA
AATGTTTCTACTCCTTTTTTACTCTTCCAGATTTTCTCGGACTCCGCGCATCGCCGTACCACTTCAAAAC
ACCCAAGCACAGCATACTAAATTTCCCCTCTTTCTTCCTCTAGGGTGTCGTTAATTACCCGTACTAAAGG
TTTGGAAAAGAAAAAAGAGACCGCCTCGTTTCTTTTTCTTCGTCGAAAAAGGCAATAAAAATTTTTATCA
CGTTTCTTTTTCTTGAAAATTTTTTTTTGATTTTTTTCTCTTTCGATGACCTCCCATTGATATTTAAGTT
AATAAACGGTCTTCAATTTCTCAAGTTTCAGTTTCATTTTTCTTGTTCTATTACAACTTTTTTTACTTCT
TGCTCATTAGAAAGAAAGCATAGCAATCTAATCTAAGTTTTGGGATCCCCCGGGCTGCAGGAATTCGATA
TCAAGCTTGGAGATCTAAAAGAAATAATGTCTAAAGGTGAAGAATTATTCACTGGTGTTGTCCCAATTTT
GGTTGAATTAGATGGTGATGTTAATGGTCACAAATTTTCTGTCTCCGGTGAAGGTGAAGGTGATGCTACT
TACGGTAAATTGACCTTAAAATTTATTTGTACTACTGGTAAATTGCCAGTTCCATGGCCAACCTTAGTCA
CTACTTTCGGTTATGGTGTTCAATGTTTTGCGAGATACCCAGATCATATGAAACAACATGACTTTTTCAA
GTCTGCCATGCCAGAAGGTTATGTTCAAGAAAGAACTATTTTTTTCAAAGATGACGGTAACTACAAGACC
AGAGCTGAAGTCAAGTTTGAAGGTGATACCTTAGTTAATAGAATCGAATTAAAAGGTATTGATTTTAAAG
AAGATGGTAACATTTTAGGTCACAAATTGGAATACAACTATAACTCTCACAATGTTTACATCATGGCTGA
CAAACAAAAGAATGGTATCAAAGTTAACTTCAAAATTAGACACAACATTGAAGATGGTTCTGTTCAATTA
GCTGACCATTATCAACAAAATACTCCAATTGGTGATGGTCCAGTCTTGTTACCAGACAACCATTACTTAT
CCACTCAATCTGCCTTATCCAAAGATCCAAACGAAAAGAGAGACCACATGGTCTTGTTAGAATTTGTTAC
TGCTGCTGGTATTATCCATGGTATGGATGAATTGTACAAATAAAGCCTAGGAAACAAACAAAGCTGTCAC
GGAGTGGGGTTCCGGTCTGATGAGATCCTCATGTGTTGACGACTCGCTGAGGATCGAAACAGCAAAAAGA
AAAATAAAAACTCGAGAGGGCGCGCCACTTCTAAATAAGCGAATTTCTTATGATTTATGATTTTTATTAT
TAAATAAGTTATAAAAAAAATAAGTGTATACAAATTTTAAAGTGACTCTTAGGTTTTAAAACGAAAATTC
TTATTCTTGAGTAACTCTTTCCTGTAGGTCAGGTTGCTTTCTCAGGTATAGTATGAGGTCGCTCTTATTG
ACCACACCTCTACCGGCAGATCCGCTAGGGATAACAGGGTAATATAGGTACCAGCTTTTGTTCCCTTTAG
TGAGGGTTAATTTCGAGCTTGGCGTAATCATGGTCATAGCTGTTTCCTGTGTGAAATTGTTATCCGCTCA
CAATTCCACACAACATACGAGCCGGAAGCATAAAGTGTAAAGCCTGGGGTGCCTAATGAGTGAGCTAACT
CACATTAATTGCGTTGCGCTCACTGCCCGCTTTCCAGTCGGGAAACCTGTCGTGCCAGCTGCATTAATGA
ATCGGCCAACGCGCGGGGAGAGGCGGTTTGCGTATTGGGCGCTCTTCCGCTTCCTCGCTCACTGACTCGC
TGCGCTCGGTCGTTCGGCTGCGGCGAGCGGTATCAGCTCACTCAAAGGCGGTAATACGGTTATCCACAGA
ATCAGGGGATAACGCAGGAAAGAACATGTGAGCAAAAGGCCAGCAAAAGGCCAGGAACCGTAAAAAGGCC
GCGTTGCTGGCGTTTTTCCATAGGCTCCGCCCCCCTGACGAGCATCACAAAAATCGACGCTCAAGTCAGA
GGTGGCGAAACCCGACAGGACTATAAAGATACCAGGCGTTTCCCCCTGGAAGCTCCCTCGTGCGCTCTCC
TGTTCCGACCCTGCCGCTTACCGGATACCTGTCCGCCTTTCTCCCTTCGGGAAGCGTGGCGCTTTCTCAT
AGCTCACGCTGTAGGTATCTCAGTTCGGTGTAGGTCGTTCGCTCCAAGCTGGGCTGTGTGCACGAACCCC
CCGTTCAGCCCGACCGCTGCGCCTTATCCGGTAACTATCGTCTTGAGTCCAACCCGGTAAGACACGACTT
ATCGCCACTGGCAGCAGCCACTGGTAACAGGATTAGCAGAGCGAGGTATGTAGGCGGTGCTACAGAGTTC
TTGAAGTGGTGGCCTAACTACGGCTACACTAGAAGAACAGTATTTGGTATCTGCGCTCTGCTGAAGCCAG
TTACCTTCGGAAAAAGAGTTGGTAGCTCTTGATCCGGCAAACAAACCACCGCTGGTAGCGGTGGTTTTTT
TGTTTGCAAGCAGCAGATTACGCGCAGAAAAAAAGGATCTCAAGAAGATCCTTTGATCTTTTCTACGGGG
TCTGACGCTCAGTGGAACGAAAACTCACGTTAAGGGATTTTGGTCATGAGATTATCAAAAAGGATCTTCA
CCTAGATCCTTTTAAATTAAAAATGAAGTTTTAAATCAATCTAAAGTATATATGAGTAAACTTGGTCTGA
CAGTTACCAATGCTTAATCAGTGAGGCACCTATCTCAGCGATCTGTCTATTTCGTTCATCCATAGTTGCC
TGACTCCCCGTCGTGTAGATAACTACGATACGGGAGGGCTTACCATCTGGCCCCAGTGCTGCAATGATAC
CGCGAGACCCACGCTCACCGGCTCCAGATTTATCAGCAATAAACCAGCCAGCCGGAAGGGCCGAGCGCAG
AAGTGGTCCTGCAACTTTATCCGCCTCCATCCAGTCTATTAATTGTTGCCGGGAAGCTAGAGTAAGTAGT
TCGCCAGTTAATAGTTTGCGCAACGTTGTTGCCATTGCTACAGGCATCGTGGTGTCACGCTCGTCGTTTG
GTATGGCTTCATTCAGCTCCGGTTCCCAACGATCAAGGCGAGTTACATGATCCCCCATGTTGTGCAAAAA
AGCGGTTAGCTCCTTCGGTCCTCCGATCGTTGTCAGAAGTAAGTTGGCCGCAGTGTTATCACTCATGGTT
ATGGCAGCACTGCATAATTCTCTTACTGTCATGCCATCCGTAAGATGCTTTTCTGTGACTGGTGAGTACT
CAACCAAGTCATTCTGAGAATAGTGTATGCGGCGACCGAGTTGCTCTTGCCCGGCGTCAATACGGGATAA
TACCGCGCCACATAGCAGAACTTTAAAAGTGCTCATCATTGGAAAACGTTCTTCGGGGCGAAAACTCTCA
AGGATCTTACCGCTGTTGAGATCCAGTTCGATGTAACCCACTCGTGCACCCAACTGATCTTCAGCATCTT
TTACTTTCACCAGCGTTTCTGGGTGAGCAAAAACAGGAAGGCAAAATGCCGCAAAAAAGGGAATAAGGGC
GACACGGAAATGTTGAATACTCATACTCTTCCTTTTTCAATATTATTGAAGCATTTATCAGGGTTATTGT
CTCATGAGCGGATACATATTTGAATGTATTTAGAAAAATAAACAAATAGGGGTTCCGCGCACATTTCCCC
GAAAAGTGCCACCTGGGTCCTTTTCATCACGTGCTATAAAAATAATTATAATTTAAATTTTTTAATATAA
ATATATAAATTAAAAATAGAAAGTAAAAAAAGAAATTAAAGAAAAAATAGTTTTTGTTTTCCGAAGATGT
AAAAGACTCTAGGGGGATCGCCAACAAATACTACCTTTTATCTTGCTCTTCCTGCTCTCAGGTATTAATG
CCGAATTGTTTCATCTTGTCTGTGTAGAAGACCACACACGAAAATCCTGTGATTTTACATTTTACTTATC
GTTAATCGAATGTATATCTATTTAATCTGCTTTTCTTGTCTAATAAATATATATGTAAAGTACGCTTTTT
GTTGAAATTTTTTAAACCTTTGTTTATTTTTTTTTCTTCATTCCGTAACTCTTCTACCTTCTTTATTTAC
TTTCTAAAATCCAAATACAAAACATAAAAATAAATAAACACAGAGTAAATTCCCAAATTATTCCATCATT
AAAAGATACGAGGCGCGTGTAAGTTACAGGCAAGCGATCCGTCTAAGAAACCATTATTATCATGACATTA
ACCTATAAAAATAGGCGTATCACGAGGCCCTTTCGTC
